Addgene plasmid #248742: pEM547
Purpose: PBT0779 biosensor circuit (PTetR56 version) in pNBU2 integrative Bacteroides plasmid
Depositing lab: Carolina Tropini. Depositing organization: University of British Columbia. Publication: A Bacteroides synthetic biology toolkit to build an in vivo malabsorption biosensor. McCallum G, Burckhardt JC, He J, Hong A, Potvin-Trottier L, Tropini C. Cell. 2026 Feb 19;189(4):1245-1261.e21. doi: 10.1016/j.cell.2025.12.052. Epub 2026 Jan 28. PubMed 41610848.
Backbone
  Vector backbone: pNBU2
  Vector type: Bacterial Expression
Growth in bacteria
  Bacterial resistance: Ampicillin, 100 μg/mL
  Growth temperature: 37°C
  Growth strain: Invitrogen One Shot PIR2 Chemically Competent
  Copy number: Low Copy
Gene/Insert
  Gene/Insert name: PBfP1E6-RBS1PLP-mScarletI3-rrnBT2-PBT0779-TetR-rrnBT2-pTetR56-RBS1PLP-mGL-rrnBT2
  Species: Synthetic
  Cloning method: Golden Gate
Terms and licenses: Academic/Nonprofit Terms; Industry Terms: Not Available to Industry
Depositor comments: The depositor confirms that discrepancies between the depositor's sequence and Addgene's sequences have no functional consequences. Addgene NGS finds an IS1 element (WP_001119362.1) inserted in the plasmid backbone.
How to cite: pEM547 was a gift from Carolina Tropini (Addgene plasmid # 248742 ; http://n2t.net/addgene:248742 ; RRID:Addgene_248742)
