[The description below was written by a language model from this plasmid's Addgene catalogue record and pLannotate feature annotations shown in this document.]
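Description:
pEM547 is a Bacteroides integrative plasmid built on the pNBU2 backbone and carrying a three-module synthetic biosensor circuit assembled by Golden Gate cloning. It replicates in E. coli from the R6K γ origin, which depends on the pi initiator protein and therefore requires a pir-expressing host (a PIR2 strain is recorded), where it is maintained at low copy under ampicillin selection via β-lactamase. An incP oriT with an adjacent traJ fragment allows conjugative transfer into Bacteroides. An erythromycin-resistance methylase (annotated as an erm-family CDS) would typically provide selection in the recipient, although the record does not say so. pNBU2 vectors generally integrate into the chromosome through an NBU2 integrase, but the feature table leaves the region between the circuit and AmpR unannotated, so that element is not confirmed here.

The insert comprises three transcription units, each closed by an rrnB T2 terminator. In the first, the PBfP1E6 promoter and RBS1PLP drive the red fluorescent protein mScarlet-I3 (detected as an mScarlet-family fragment), which presumably serves as a constant reference signal. In the second, the PBT0779 promoter, the sensing element, controls TetR. In the third, a TetR-repressible promoter, PTetR56 (a tet operator-containing match is annotated), drives mGreenLantern through RBS1PLP. By this layout, PBT0779 activity should raise TetR and lower green output, giving an inverted readout relative to the red signal. The short polyphosphate kinase fragment annotated within the PBT0779 region is probably a spurious match. The construct belongs to a toolkit for building an in vivo malabsorption biosensor. Repository sequencing found an IS1 element inserted in the backbone, and the depositor states that the sequence discrepancies have no functional consequence.
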