Features (pLannotate 1.2.2; 15 found; start..end, strand, type, name):
    207..877     +  CDS            mScarlet-2I (fragment): mScarlet-I derivative in which the N- and C-termini have been modified to reduce cytotoxicity (Valbuena et al., 2020) preserves the original mammalian codon optimization
    919..946     +  terminator     rrnB T2 terminator: transcription terminator T2 from the E. coli rrnB gene
    989..1111    -  CDS            PK21_RHOPA (fragment): Experimental evidence at protein level: Swiss-Prot protein existence level 1. Uses inorganic polyphosphate (polyP) as a donor to convert ADP to ATP. From Rhodopseudomonas palustris (strain ATCC BAA-98 / CGA009).
   1474..2094    +  CDS            tetR: TETR2_ECOLX - Experimental evidence at protein level: Swiss-Prot protein existence level 1. TetR is the repressor of the tetracycline resistance element; its N-terminal region forms a helix-turn-helix structure and binds DNA. Binding of tetracycline to TetR reduces the repressor affinity for the tetracycline resistance gene (tetA) promoter operator sites. From Escherichia coli.
   2125..2146    +  terminator     rrnB T2 terminator (fragment): transcription terminator T2 from the E. coli rrnB gene
   2262..2280    +  promoter       PLtetO-1 promoter (fragment): modified phage lambda PL promoter with tet operator sites (Lutz and Bujard, 1997)
   2367..3086    +  CDS            mGreenLantern: monomeric GFP derivative that displays exceptionally high brightness in cells (Campbell et al., 2020)
   3107..3134    +  terminator     rrnB T2 terminator: transcription terminator T2 from the E. coli rrnB gene
   5114..5974    -  CDS            AmpR: β-lactamase; bla; confers resistance to ampicillin, carbenicillin, and related antibiotics
   5975..5991    -  promoter       AmpR promoter (fragment): bla
   6462..7169    +  CDS            ermC': ERM_BACIU - Experimental evidence at protein level: Swiss-Prot protein existence level 1. This protein produces a dimethylation of the adenine residue at position 2085 in 23S rRNA, resulting in reduced affinity between ribosomes and macrolide-lincosamide-streptogramin B antibiotics. From Bacillus subtilis.
   7171..7938    +  mobile_element IS1: prokaryotic transposable element IS1
   8043..8431    -  rep_origin     R6K γ ori: γ replication origin from E. coli plasmid R6K; requires the R6K initiator protein pi for replication
   8602..8711    +  oriT           oriT: incP origin of transfer
   8744..8789    +  CDS            traJ (fragment): oriT-recognizing protein; traJ
>Addgene plasmid #248742 | pEM547 | addgene full sequence | sequence record 498428 | Addgene NGS Result
CAATTGGGCTACCTTTTTTTTGTTTTGTTTGCAATGGTTAATCTATTGTTAAAATTTAAAGTTTCACTTG
AACTTTCAAATAATGTTCTTATATTTGCAGTGTCGAAAGAAACAAAGTAGGACTGATCACACAACATTTA
AAAAATAACATTATGAAAGCACTCGAAAAGAGATTCAAAGGTAATATTAACAATAATTTATTTTCAATGG
ATAGCACCGAGGCAGTGATCAAGGAGTTCATGCGGTTCAAGGTGCACATGGAGGGCTCCATGAACGGCCA
CGAGTTCGAGATCGAGGGCGAGGGCGAGGGCCGCCCCTACGAGGGCACCCAGACCGCCAAGCTGAAGGTG
ACCAAGGGTGGCCCCCTGCCCTTCTCCTGGGACATCCTGTCCCCTCAGTTCATGTACGGCTCCAGGGCCT
TCATCAAGCACCCCGCCGACATCCCCGACTACTGGAAGCAGTCCTTCCCCGAGGGCTTCAAGTGGGAGCG
CGTGATGATCTTCGAGGACGGCGGCACCGTGTCCGTGACCCAGGACACCTCCCTGGAGGACGGCACCCTG
ATCTACAAGGTGAAGCTCCGCGGCGGCAACTTCCCTCCTGACGGCCCCGTAATGCAGAAGAGGACAATGG
GCTGGGAAGCATCCACCGAGCGGTTGTACCCCGAGGACGTCGTGCTGAAGGGCGACATTAAGATGGCCCT
GCGCCTGAAGGACGGCGGCCGCTACCTGGCGGACTTCAAGACCACCTACAAGGCCAAGAAGCCCGTGCAG
ATGCCCGGCGCCTTCAACATCGACCGCAAGTTGGACATCACCTCCCACAACGAGGACTACACCGTGGTGG
AACAGTACGAACGCTCCGTGGCCCGCCACTCCACCGGCGGCTCCGGTGGCTCCTAATAAATCCTAGCTGA
TTAGCTCGAGAAGGCCATCCTGACGGATGGCCTTTTTTTTGTATGGGGACTCTGAGAACCCTACCTTTCA
AACCCCGAGGCAGCATCCATTGCCTGAAAAATAACCAGAACCGAGTAGCGGTCTTGTGCATAAAGCATAC
TTTGCAGTTCTGACAGCTTTTCGATATTTTGGGCTAACTGTTCTTTGGCATCCTGTTTGGACATATCAGC
AGTAAATGAGGGATTGAAATCGGATACATGATGTTCCTTCCCCGGTTTGGCTGTAAGCTCTTTTAAGACT
TCTTTTTTCATTGTTGTATAATTAGGTTGTTATAGGTATATAACAGTTGAATAAAGAAATCAGTTCTTGC
CAAATTAAGAGCGTTGAATAGTAATTCCCCAATTATGTATCAACAGATTCTACATAATTCCACACTAATT
CCACAATTATATTTATATTGTCTGCTGTTTATATGTTTGATTATCAGTTATATATGGCGGAGTGAAACGT
TTGGCATCTGCTTTGCTATATATTAAGTACAAGAAACAATAGTTCTATTATTCACACTTAAAAAATTACG
ATTATGTCCAGATTAGATAAAAGTAAAGTGATTAACAGCGCATTAGAGCTGCTTAATGAGGTCGGAATCG
AAGGTTTAACAACCCGTAAACTCGCCCAGAAGCTAGGTGTAGAGCAGCCTACATTGTATTGGCATGTAAA
AAATAAGCGGGCTTTGCTCGACGCCTTAGCCATTGAGATGTTAGATAGGCACCATACTCACTTTTGCCCT
TTAGAAGGGGAAAGCTGGCAAGATTTTTTACGTAATAACGCTAAAAGTTTTAGATGTGCTTTACTAAGTC
ATCGCGATGGAGCAAAAGTACATTTAGGTACACGGCCTACAGAAAAACAGTATGAAACTCTCGAAAATCA
ATTAGCCTTTTTATGCCAACAAGGTTTTTCACTAGAGAATGCATTATATGCACTCAGCGCTGTGGGGCAT
TTTACTTTAGGTTGCGTATTGGAAGATCAAGAGCATCAAGTCGCTAAAGAAGAAAGGGAAACACCTACTA
CTGATAGTATGCCGCCATTATTACGACAAGCTATCGAATTATTTGATCACCAAGGTGCAGAGCCAGCCTT
CTTATTCGGCCTTGAATTGATCATATGCGGATTAGAAAAACAACTTAAATGTGAAAGTGGGTCTTAATGG
CCACATCGGTTCCTGCTAGAAGGCCCATCCTGACGGATGGCCTTTTGGTATTCGAGCATTACCTCATACT
TTGGATTTTTGTTTTGTTTGCAATGGTTAATCTATTGTTAAAATTTAAAGTTTCACTTGAACTTTCAAAT
AATGTTCTTATATTTGCAGTGTCCCTATCAGTGATAGAGAGTAGGATCACACAACATTTAAAAAATAACA
TTATGAAAGCACTCGAAAAGAGATTCAAAGGTAATATTAACAATAATTTATTTTCAATGGTGAGCAAGGG
CGAGGAGCTGTTCACCGGGGTGGTGCCCATCCTGGTCGAGCTGGACGGCGACGTAAACGGCCACAAGTTC
AGCGTCCGCGGCGAGGGCGAGGGCGATGCCACCAACGGCAAGCTGACCCTGAAGTTCATCTGCACCACCG
GCAAGCTGCCCGTGCCCTGGCCCACCCTCGTGACCACCTTAGGCTACGGCGTGGCCTGCTTCGCCCGCTA
CCCCGACCACATGAAGCAGCACGACTTCTTCAAGTCCGCCATGCCCGAAGGCTACGTCCAGGAGCGCACC
ATCTCTTTCAAGGACGACGGTACCTACAAGACCCGCGCCGAGGTGAAGTTCGAGGGCGACACCCTGGTGA
ACCGCATCGTGCTGAAGGGCATCGACTTCAAGGAGGACGGCAACATCCTGGGGCACAAGCTGGAGTACAA
CTTCAACAGCCACAAGGTCTATATCACGGCCGACAAGCAGAAGAACGGCATCAAGGCTAACTTCAAGACC
CGCCACAACGTTGAGGACGGCGGCGTGCAGCTCGCCGACCACTACCAGCAGAACACCCCCATCGGCGACG
GCCCCGTGCTGCTGCCCGACAACCACTACCTGAGCCATCAGTCCAAGCTGAGCAAAGACCCCAACGAGAA
GCGCGATCACATGGTCCTGAAGGAGAGGGTGACCGCCGCCGGGATTACACATGACATGGACGAGCTGTAC
AAGTAATAGCGTTCAGCTCGACTGTGAGAAGGCCATCCTGACGGATGGCCTTTTTTTTTCGTTATAACTA
GTTGCGTTCCTAGCCGCTACTAGTGTAATTGCCTATCTTCCAGTGATGGAACAGCATTTGTGCATTGGCT
GCAACAATCAGCCTTACTTGTGCCTGTTCTATTTCCGAACCGACCGCTTGTATGAATGCATCAAAATTCG
TTTTCTCTACGTTGGATTCCTTGTTGCTCATATTGTGATGATAATTTCTACAAATATAGTCATTGGTAAC
TATCTATGAAACTGTTTGATACTTTTATAGTTGATTAAACTTGTTCATGGCATTTGCCTTAATATCATCC
GCTATGTCAATGTAGGGTTTCATAGCTTTGTAGTCGCTGTGTCCCGTCCATTTCATGACCACCTGTGCCG
GGATTCCGAGAGCCAGCGCATTGCAGATGAATGTCCTTTTTCCTGCATGGGTACTGAGCAAAGCGTATTT
GTGTGTGACTTCATCAATACGTTCATTTCCCTTGTAGTAGGTTTCCCGTACAGGCTCGTTGATTTCTGCC
AGTTCGCCCAGCTCTTTCAGGTAATCGTTCATCTTCTGGTTGCTGATGACGGGCAGAGCCATGTAATTCT
CGAAATGGATGTCCTTGTATTTGTCCAGTATGGCTTTGCTGTATTTGTTCAGTTCAATCGTCAGGCTGTC
GGCAGTCTTGACTGTGGTTATTTCGATGTGGTCGGACTTCACATCGCTTCTTTTCAGATTGCGAACATCC
GAATACCGCAAACTCGTAAAGCAGCAGAACAGGAAAACATCACGCACACGTTCCAGGTATTGCTTATCCT
TGGGTATCTGGTAGTCTTTCAGCTTGTTCAGTTCATCCCAAGTCAGGAAGATTACTTTTTTCGAGGTGGT
TTTCAGTTTCGGTTTGAACGTATCGTATGCAATGTTCTGATGATGTCCTTTCTTGAAGCTCCAGCGCAGG
AACCATTTGAGGAATCCCATTTGCTTGCCGATGGTGCTGTTTCTCATATCCTTGGTGTCACGCAGGAAGT
TGACGTATTCGTTCAATCCAAACTCGTTGAAATAGTTGAACGTTGCATCCTCCTTGAACTCTTTGAGGTG
GTTCCTCACTGCTGCAAATTTTTCATAGGTGGATGCCGTCCAGTTATTCTGGTTACCGCACTCTTTTACA
AACTCATCGAACACCTCCCAAAAGCTGACAGGGGCTTCTTCCGGCTGTTCTTCACTGGTGTCTTTCATTC
TCATGTTGAAAGCTTCCTTCAACTGTTGGGTCGTTGGCATGACCTCCTGCACCTCAAATTCCTTGAAAAT
ATTCTGGATTTCGGCATAGTATTTCAGCAAGTCCGTATTGATTTCGGCTGCACTTTGCTTTAGCTTGTTG
GTACATCCGTTCTTTACCCGCTGCTTATCTGCATCCCATTTGGCTACGTCAATCCGGTAGCCCGTTGTAA
ACTCGATACGTTGGCTGGCAAAGATGACACGCATACGGATGGGTACGTTCTCTACGATTGGCACACCGTT
CTTTTTCCGGCTCTCCAATGCAAAAATGATGTTGCGCTTGATATTCATAATTGGGTGCGTTTGAAATTCT
ACACCCAAATATACACCCAATTATTGAGATAGCAAAAGACATTTAGAAACATTTACTTTTACTCTATATT
GTAATTTACACTTGATTATCAGTCGTTTGCAGTTTTATGATATTCTGTGAAAGTATAAGTTCGAGAGCCT
GTCTCTCCGCAAAAAACGCTGAAAATCAGCAGATTGCAAAACAAACACCCTGTTTTACACCCAAGAATGT
AAAGTCGGGTGTTTTTGTTTTATTTAAGATAATACAACCACTACATAATAAAAGAGTAGCGATATTAAAA
GAATCCGATGAGAAAAGACTAATATTTATCTATCCATTCAGTTTGATTTCTCAGGACTTTACATCGTCCT
GAAAGTATTTGTTGGTACCGGTACCGAGGACGCGACAGCTGCAGACGCGTTATGAGTAAACTTGGTCTGA
CAGTTACCAATGCTTAATCAGTGAGGCACCTATCTCAGCGATCTGTCTATTTCGTTCATCCATAGTTGCC
TGACTCCCCGTCGTGTAGATAACTACGATACGGGAGGGCTTACCATCTGGCCCCAGTGCTGCAATGATAC
CGCGGGACCCACGCTCACCGGCTCCAGATTTATCAGCAATAAACCAGCCAGCCGGAAGGGCCGAGCGCAG
AAGTGGTCCTGCAACTTTATCCGCCTCCATCCAGTCTATTAATTGTTGCCGGGAAGCTAGAGTAAGTAGT
TCGCCAGTTAATAGTTTGCGCAACGTTGTTGCCATTGCTACAGGCATCGTGGTGTCACGCTCGTCGTTTG
GTATGGCTTCATTCAGCTCCGGTTCCCAACGATCAAGGCGAGTTACATGATCCCCCATGTTGTGCAAAAA
AGCGGTTAGCTCCTTCGGTCCTCCGATCGTTGTCAGAAGTAAGTTGGCCGCAGTGTTATCACTCATGGTT
ATGGCAGCACTGCATAATTCTCTTACTGTCATGCCATCCGTAAGATGCTTTTCTGTGACTGGTGAGTACT
CAACCAAGTCATTCTGAGAATAGTGTATGCGGCGACCGAGTTGCTCTTGCCCGGCGTCAATACGGGATAA
TACCGCGCCACATAGCAGAACTTTAAAAGTGCTCATCATTGGAAAACGTTCTTCGGGGCGAAAACTCTCA
AGGATCTTACCGCTGTTGAGATCCAGTTCGATGTAACCCACTCGTGCACCCAACTGATCTTCAGCATCTT
TTACTTTCACCAGCGTTTCTGGGTGAGCAAAAACAGGAAGGCAAAATGCCGCAAAAAAGGGAATAAGGGC
GACACGGAAATGTTGAATACTCATACTCTTCCTTTTTCAATCATGGCCGCGGGATTAAAAGTCGGGGATT
GGTGAACAAAAAGGTGTTTCTCTCTTTAAGAGAAATATCGTTTTGCTAAACAGTTGATATTGAGGTATCA
TTTTATCGTAAAAGACATTTTTGCTCAACAATTGCTTGACGGAAATCAACAAATTTTAGCATTTTGTAAA
AAAGTCGCTATATAATTTGGTGAATTGGAGTTATTTTCATATTTTTGCATCCCGAAGAGTTTCTCTTAAA
GAGAGAAACATCTTTTGCATACCTTTTCCGACCGAATTTTTATGTCGTAAAGAGGGGCTTTGCAGGGGGT
GGACTCAGAAAGATGAGAATAGATGACTATTGTAGTTGAAACACATAGAAAGTTGCTGATATACAGACCG
ATACGCATATCGGGATGAACCATGAGTACGTTCTTTTCTCAAAAAACATAAATATTCGAAAAGAGATGCA
ATAAATTAAGGAGAGGTTATAATGAACAAAGTAAATATAAAAGATAGTCAAAATTTTATTACTTCAAAAT
ATCACATAGAAAAAATAATGAATTGCATAAGTTTAGATGAAAAAGATAACATCTTTGAAATAGGTGCAGG
GAAAGGTCATTTTACTGCTGGATTGGTAAAGAGATGTAATTTTGTAACGGCGATAGAAATTGATTCTAAA
TTATGTGAGGTAACTCGTAATAAGCTCTTAAATTATCCTAACTATCAAATAGTAAATGATGATATACTGA
AATTTACATTTCCTAGCCACAATCCATATAAAATATTTGGCAACATACCTTACAACATAAGCACAAATAT
AATTCGAAAAATTGTTTTTGAAAGTTCAGCCACAATAAGTTATTTAATAGTGGAATATGGTTTTGCTAAA
ATGTTATTAGATACAAACAGATCACTAGCATTGCTGTTAATGGCAGAGGTAGATATTTCTATATTAGCAA
AAATTCCTAGGTATTATTTCCATCCAAAACCTAAAGTGGATAGCACATTAATTGTATTAAAAAGAAAGCC
AGCAAAAATGGCATTTAAAGAGAGAAAAAAATATGAAACTTTTGTAATGAAATGGGTTAACAAAGAGTAC
GAAAAACTGTTTACAAAAAATCAATTTAATAAAGCTTTAAAACATGCGAGAATATATGATATAAACAATA
TTAGTTTCGAACAATTTGTATCGCTATTTAGGTGATGCTGCCAACTTACTGATTTAGTGTATGATGGTGT
TTTTGAGGTGCTCCAGTGGCTTCTGTTTCTATCAGCTGTCCCTCCTGTTCAGCTACTGACGGGGTGGTGC
GTAACGGCAAAAGCACCGCCGGACATCAGCGCTATCTCTGCTCTCACTGCCGTAAAACATGGCAACTGCA
GTTCACTTACACCGCTTCTCAACCCGGTACGCACCAGAAAATCATTGATATGGCCATGAATGGCGTTGGA
TGCCGGGCAACAGCCCGCATTATGGGCGTTGGCCTCAACACGATTTTACGTCACTTAAAAAACTCAGGCC
GCAGTCGGTAACCTCGCGCATACAGCCGGGCAGTGACGTCATCGTCTGCGCGGAAATGGACGAACAGTGG
GGCTATGTCGGGGCTAAATCGCGCCAGCGCTGGCTGTTTTACGCGTATGACAGTCTCCGGAAGACGGTTG
TTGCGCACGTATTCGGTGAACGCACTATGGCGACGCTGGGGCGTCTTATGAGCCTGCTGTCACCCTTTGA
CGTGGTGATATGGATGACGGATGGCTGGCCGCTGTATGAATCCCGCCTGAAGGGAAAGCTGCACGTAATC
AGCAAGCGATATACGCAGCGAATTGAGCGGCATAACCTGAATCTGAGGCAGCACCTGGCACGGCTGGGAC
GGAAGTCGCTGTCGTTCTCAAAATCGGTGGAGCTGCATGACAAAGTCATCGGGCATTATCTGAACATAAA
ACACTATCAATAAGTTGGAGTCATTACCCGCTATTTAATAGTTATAAAATATTTAACGGCTAAAAACAAT
AGGCCACATGCAACTGTAAATGTTTACGCGGGTACCGACACCGCGGTGGAGGGGAATTCCCATGTCAGCC
GTTAAGTGTTCCTGTGTCACTCAAAATTGCTTTGAGAGGCTCTAAGGGCTTCTCAGTGCGTTACATCCCT
GGCTTGTTGTCCACAACCGTTAAACCTTAAAAGCTTTAAAAGCCTTATATATTCTTTTTTTTCTTATAAA
ACTTAAAACCTTAGAGGCTATTTAAGTTGCTGATTTATATTAATTTTATTGTTCAAACATGAGAGCTTAG
TACGTGAAACATGAGAGCTTAGTACGTTAGCCATGAGAGCTTAGTACGTTAGCCATGAGGGTTTAGTTCG
TTAAACATGAGAGCTTAGTACGTTAAACATGAGAGCTTAGTACGTGAAACATGAGAGCTTAGTACGTACT
ATCAACAGGTTGAACTGCTGATCTTCAGATCCTCTACGCCGGACGCATCGTGGCCGGATCAATTCCGTTT
TCCGCTGCATAACCCTGCTTCGGGGTCATTATAGCGATTTTTTCGGTATATCCATCCTTTTTCGCACGAT
ATACAGGATTTTGCCAAAGGGTTCGTGTAGACTTTCCTTGGTGTATCCAACGGCGTCAGCCGGGCAGGAT
AGGTGAAGTAGGCCCACCCGCGAGCGGGTGTTCCTTCTTCACTGTCCCTTATTCGCACCTGGCGGTGCTC
AACGGGAATCCTGCTCTGCGAGGCTGGCCGGCTACCGCCGGCGTAACAGATGAGGGCAAGCGGATGGCTG
ATGAAACCAAGCCAACCAGGAAGGGCAGCCCACCTATCACGGAATTGATCCCCCTCGAATTGGAATTCTA
GCCTGGAATAGGGAAGCACCACATCACC
